Addgene plasmid #213326: HTR6-DuET
Purpose: The DuET construct encodes the named human GPCR engineered with a cleaved hemagglutinin signal peptide, a 5' FLAG and a 3' 1D4 epitope tag optimized for expression in mammalian cells and proteomics studies.
Depositing lab: Thomas Sakmar. Publication: Multiplexed selectivity screening of anti-GPCR antibodies. Dahl L, Kotliar IB, Bendes A, Dodig-Crnkovic T, Fromm S, Elofsson A, Uhlen M, Sakmar TP, Schwenk JM. Sci Adv. 2023 May 3;9(18):eadf9297. doi: 10.1126/sciadv.adf9297. Epub 2023 May 3. PubMed 37134173.
Backbone
  Vector backbone: pcDNA 3.1 (+)
  Vector type: Mammalian Expression
Growth in bacteria
  Bacterial resistance: Ampicillin, 100 μg/mL
  Growth temperature: 37°C
  Growth strain: DH5alpha
  Copy number: High Copy
Gene/Insert
  Gene/Insert name: HTR6 (alt names: 5-hydroxytryptamine receptor 6; 5-HT6, 5-HT6R)
  Species: H. sapiens (human)
  Entrez Gene: HTR6 (a.k.a. 5-HT6, 5-HT6R)
  Promoter: CMV, T7
  Tag / fusion protein: FLAG (N terminal on insert); 1D4 (C terminal on insert)
  Cloning method: Gibson Cloning
Terms and licenses: Academic/Nonprofit Terms; Industry Terms: Not Available to Industry
Depositor comments: Class: A, Family: 5-Hydroxytryptamine. Ensembl ID: ENSG00000158748, Uniprot ID: P50406
How to cite: HTR6-DuET was a gift from Thomas Sakmar (Addgene plasmid # 213326 ; http://n2t.net/addgene:213326 ; RRID:Addgene_213326)
