[The description below was written by a language model from this plasmid's Addgene catalogue record and pLannotate feature annotations shown in this document.]
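Description:
HTR6-DuET is a mammalian expression plasmid built on the pcDNA 3.1 (+) backbone that carries the human 5-hydroxytryptamine receptor 6 (HTR6, also called 5-HT6 or 5-HT6R), a class A G protein-coupled receptor of the serotonin receptor family that signals through G proteins stimulating adenylate cyclase. The plasmid is maintained in E. coli at high copy through a ColE1/pUC-type origin and selected with ampicillin via the β-lactamase gene. An f1 origin is also present. For selection in mammalian cells, the backbone provides a neomycin/kanamycin phosphotransferase cassette driven by the SV40 enhancer/early promoter and terminated by an SV40 polyadenylation signal.

The receptor coding sequence, inserted by Gibson cloning, sits downstream of the human CMV immediate early enhancer and promoter and is followed by the bovine growth hormone polyadenylation signal. A T7 promoter between the CMV promoter and the insert allows in vitro transcription. According to the record, the "DuET" design adds a cleavable hemagglutinin signal peptide, an N-terminal FLAG epitope and a C-terminal 1D4 epitope. The feature table detects the FLAG sequence just upstream of the HTR6 open reading frame, but it does not separately annotate the signal peptide or the 1D4 tag. Several short annotated fragments (HIV-1 LTR, ble, lacI, bom) appear to be partial matches within backbone sequence rather than functional elements.

The dual tags let the receptor be captured and detected through either terminus, independent of receptor-specific reagents. The construct is described as optimized for mammalian cell expression and proteomics studies, and it comes from work on multiplexed selectivity screening of anti-GPCR antibodies.
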