Features (pLannotate 1.2.2; 21 found; start..end, strand, type, name):
    676..780     -  promoter       AmpR promoter: bla
    839..891     -  misc_feature   bom (fragment): basis of mobility region from pBR322
   1046..1425    +  enhancer       CMV enhancer: human cytomegalovirus immediate early enhancer
   1426..1629    +  promoter       CMV promoter: human cytomegalovirus (CMV) immediate early promoter
   1625..1658    +  LTR            5' LTR (truncated) (fragment): truncated 5' long terminal repeat (LTR) from HIV-1
   1674..1692    +  promoter       T7 promoter: promoter for bacteriophage T7 RNA polymerase
   1791..1811    +  CDS            3xFLAG (fragment): three tandem FLAG® epitope tags
   1824..3143    +  CDS            HTR6: 5HT6R_HUMAN - Experimental evidence at protein level: Swiss-Prot protein existence level 1. This is one of the several different receptors for 5- hydroxytryptamine (serotonin), a biogenic hormone that functions as a neurotransmitter, a hormone, and a mitogen. The activity of this receptor is mediated by G proteins that stimulate adenylate cyclase. It has a high affinity for tricyclic psychotropic drugs (By similarity). Controls pyramidal neurons migration during corticogenesis, through the regulation of CDK5 activity (By similarity). Is an activator of TOR signaling (PubMed:23027611). From Hom
   3262..3486    +  polyA_signal   bGH poly(A) signal: bovine growth hormone polyadenylation signal
   3490..3511    +  promoter       SV40 promoter (fragment): SV40 enhancer and early promoter
   3532..3960    +  rep_origin     f1 ori (sequence partly withheld): f1 bacteriophage origin of replication; arrow indicates direction of (+) strand synthesis
   3974..4303    +  promoter       SV40 promoter: SV40 enhancer and early promoter
   4370..5161    +  CDS            neo: KKA2_KLEPN - Also known as kan, nptII. Experimental evidence at protein level: Swiss-Prot protein existence level 1. Resistance to kanamycin, neomycin, paromomycin, ribostamycin, butirosin and gentamicin B. From Klebsiella pneumoniae.
   5185..5343    +  CDS            ble (fragment): BLE_KLEPN - Experimental evidence at protein level: Swiss-Prot protein existence level 1. Binding protein with a strong affinity to the bleomycin family of antibiotics. Binds to CL990; an antimitotic-antibiotic compound. From Klebsiella pneumoniae.
   5338..5459    +  polyA_signal   SV40 poly(A) signal: SV40 polyadenylation signal
   5532..5548    -  protein_bind   lac operator: The lac repressor binds to the lac operator to inhibit transcription in E. coli. This inhibition can be relieved by adding lactose or isopropyl-β-D-thiogalactopyranoside (IPTG). lac repressor encoded by lacI
   5556..5586    -  promoter       lac promoter: promoter for the E. coli lac operon
   5601..5622    -  protein_bind   CAP binding site: CAP binding activates transcription in the presence of cAMP. E. coli catabolite activator protein
   5635..5727    -  CDS            lacI (fragment): lac repressor; lacI; The lac repressor binds to the lac operator to inhibit transcription in E. coli. This inhibition can be relieved by adding lactose or isopropyl-β-D-thiogalactopyranoside (IPTG).
   5910..6498    -  rep_origin     ori: high-copy-number ColE1/pMB1/pBR322/pUC origin of replication
   6669..675     -  CDS            AmpR (across the origin): β-lactamase; bla; confers resistance to ampicillin, carbenicillin, and related antibiotics
>Addgene plasmid #213326 | HTR6-DuET | addgene full sequence | sequence record 431819 | Addgene NGS Result
AGCCGGAAGGGCCGAGCGCAGAAGTGGTCCTGCAACTTTATCCGCCTCCATCCAGTCTATTAATTGTTGC
CGGGAAGCTAGAGTAAGTAGTTCGCCAGTTAATAGTTTGCGCAACGTTGTTGCCATTGCTACAGGCATCG
TGGTGTCACGCTCGTCGTTTGGTATGGCTTCATTCAGCTCCGGTTCCCAACGATCAAGGCGAGTTACATG
ATCCCCCATGTTGTGCAAAAAAGCGGTTAGCTCCTTCGGTCCTCCGATCGTTGTCAGAAGTAAGTTGGCC
GCAGTGTTATCACTCATGGTTATGGCAGCACTGCATAATTCTCTTACTGTCATGCCATCCGTAAGATGCT
TTTCTGTGACTGGTGAGTACTCAACCAAGTCATTCTGAGAATAGTGTATGCGGCGACCGAGTTGCTCTTG
CCCGGCGTCAATACGGGATAATACCGCGCCACATAGCAGAACTTTAAAAGTGCTCATCATTGGAAAACGT
TCTTCGGGGCGAAAACTCTCAAGGATCTTACCGCTGTTGAGATCCAGTTCGATGTAACCCACTCGTGCAC
CCAACTGATCTTCAGCATCTTTTACTTTCACCAGCGTTTCTGGGTGAGCAAAAACAGGAAGGCAAAATGC
CGCAAAAAAGGGAATAAGGGCGACACGGAAATGTTGAATACTCATACTCTTCCTTTTTCAATATTATTGA
AGCATTTATCAGGGTTATTGTCTCATGAGCGGATACATATTTGAATGTATTTAGAAAAATAAACAAATAG
GGGTTCCGCGCACATTTCCCCGAAAAGTGCCACCTGACGTCGACGGATCGGGAGATCTCCCGATCCCCTA
TGGTGCACTCTCAGTACAATCTGCTCTGATGCCGCATAGTTAAGCCAGTATCTGCTCCCTGCTTGTGTGT
TGGAGGTCGCTGAGTAGTGCGCGAGCAAAATTTAAGCTACAACAAGGCAAGGCTTGACCGACATTTGCAT
GAAGAATCTGCTTAGGGTTAGGCGTTTTGCGCTGCTTCGCGATGTACGGGCCAGATATACGCGTTGACAT
TGATTATTGACTAGTTATTAATAGTAATCAATTACGGGGTCATTAGTTCATAGCCCATATATGGAGTTCC
GCGTTACATAACTTACGGTAAATGGCCCGCCTGGCTGACCGCCCAACGACCCCCGCCCATTGACGTCAAT
AATGACGTATGTTCCCATAGTAACGCCAATAGGGACTTTCCATTGACGTCAATGGGTGGAGTATTTACGG
TAAACTGCCCACTTGGCAGTACATCAAGTGTATCATATGCCAAGTACGCCCCCTATTGACGTCAATGACG
GTAAATGGCCCGCCTGGCATTATGCCCAGTACATGACCTTATGGGACTTTCCTACTTGGCAGTACATCTA
CGTATTAGTCATCGCTATTACCATGGTGATGCGGTTTTGGCAGTACATCAATGGGCGTGGATAGCGGTTT
GACTCACGGGGATTTCCAAGTCTCCACCCCATTGACGTCAATGGGAGTTTGTTTTGGCACCAAAATCAAC
GGGACTTTCCAAAATGTCGTAACAACTCCGCCCCATTGACGCAAATGGGCGGTAGGCGTGTACGGTGGGA
GGTCTATATAAGCAGAGCTCTCTGGCTAACTAGAGAACCCACTGCTTACTGGCTTATCGAAATTAATACG
ACTCACTATAGGGAGACCCAAGCTGGCTAGCGTTTAAACTTAAGCTTAGCGGCCGCGCCACCATGAAGAC
GATCATCGCCCTGAGCTACATCTTCTGCCTGGTATTCGCCGACTACAAGGACGATGATGACGCCAGCATC
GATATGGTGCCCGAGCCGGGCCCAACTGCTAACAGCACCCCAGCTTGGGGGGCTGGTCCTCCAAGCGCCC
CAGGTGGCAGTGGTTGGGTTGCTGCAGCATTGTGCGTGGTTATCGCCCTGACAGCTGCCGCAAACAGCCT
GCTCATTGCTCTTATTTGTACCCAACCCGCACTCCGGAATACGTCTAATTTTTTCCTGGTCTCACTGTTC
ACGAGCGACCTTATGGTCGGGCTCGTAGTCATGCCTCCTGCTATGTTGAACGCCCTGTATGGGAGATGGG
TCCTGGCAAGGGGTCTTTGCCTTCTGTGGACCGCATTTGACGTCATGTGCTGTAGTGCCAGCATCTTGAA
CCTCTGTTTGATTAGTCTGGATAGATATCTGCTGATTCTGAGCCCACTTAGATACAAGCTGCGGATGACT
CCGCTCCGGGCCCTCGCTTTGGTGCTGGGCGCCTGGTCTCTGGCAGCACTGGCTTCATTCTTGCCTTTGC
TGCTGGGCTGGCACGAATTGGGGCACGCAAGGCCGCCAGTTCCAGGCCAGTGTAGGCTGCTTGCCTCCCT
GCCCTTCGTGTTGGTGGCTTCCGGCCTCACATTCTTTCTGCCTAGTGGTGCCATCTGCTTCACTTACTGC
CGGATACTTCTGGCAGCTAGAAAACAAGCCGTTCAGGTTGCCTCCCTCACCACCGGCATGGCAAGCCAGG
CCTCTGAGACCCTGCAGGTGCCGAGGACTCCTAGGCCTGGCGTAGAGTCTGCCGACTCACGGCGGCTGGC
CACTAAACACTCAAGAAAGGCGCTGAAAGCTTCATTGACCTTGGGCATCTTGCTGGGCATGTTCTTCGTA
ACATGGCTCCCATTTTTTGTGGCCAATATTGTCCAGGCGGTGTGCGACTGCATCTCACCAGGCCTGTTCG
ATGTGCTCACTTGGCTGGGGTATTGCAATTCCACTATGAACCCCATCATATATCCCCTGTTCATGAGAGA
TTTCAAGCGAGCACTCGGAAGGTTTCTGCCATGCCCACGGTGCCCACGCGAAAGGCAAGCAAGTCTGGCC
TCCCCCTCACTCCGGACCTCCCATTCAGGACCCAGACCAGGACTTTCACTCCAGCAAGTTCTGCCCCTGC
CACTTCCTCCAGATTCAGACTCTGACTCCGATGCGGGTTCAGGTGGCTCTAGCGGACTCCGGCTTACGGC
CCAGCTTTTGCTTCCCGGGGAAGCAACTCAGGACCCACCATTGCCTACTCGGGCTGCCGCCGCCGTCAAT
TTCTTCAACATTGATCCTGCAGAGCCAGAACTCAGACCGCATCCTCTGGGTATACCAACCAATATCGATA
CCGGTGAATTCGATGAGGCCAGCACCACCGTGTCTAAGACCGAGACTTCTCAGGTGGCCCCTGCCTAACT
CGAGTCTAGAGGGCCCGTTTAAACCCGCTGATCAGCCTCGACTGTGCCTTCTAGTTGCCAGCCATCTGTT
GTTTGCCCCTCCCCCGTGCCTTCCTTGACCCTGGAAGGTGCCACTCCCACTGTCCTTTCCTAATAAAATG
AGGAAATTGCATCGCATTGTCTGAGTAGGTGTCATTCTATTCTGGGGGGTGGGGTGGGGCAGGACAGCAA
GGGGGAGGATTGGGAAGACAATAGCAGGCATGCTGGGGATGCGGTGGGCTCTATGGCTTCTGAGGCGGAA
AGAACCAGCTGGGGCTCTAGGGGGTATCCCC
[124 nt withheld, positions 3532-3655]
C
[91 nt withheld, positions 3657-3747]
A
[49 nt withheld, positions 3749-3797]
CCTTTGACGTTGGAGTCCACGTTCTTT
[37 nt withheld, positions 3825-3861]
ACCCTATCTCGGTCTATTCTTTTGATTTATAAGGGATTTTGCCGATTTCGGCCTATTGGTTAAAAAATGA
GCTGATTTAACAAAAATTTAACGCGAATTAATTCTGTGGAATGTGTGTCAGTTAGGGTGTGGAAAGTCCC
CAGGCTCCCCAGCAGGCAGAAGTATGCAAAGCATGCATCTCAATTAGTCAGCAACCAGGTGTGGAAAGTC
CCCAGGCTCCCCAGCAGGCAGAAGTATGCAAAGCATGCATCTCAATTAGTCAGCAACCATAGTCCCGCCC
CTAACTCCGCCCATCCCGCCCCTAACTCCGCCCAGTTCCGCCCATTCTCCGCCCCATGGCTGACTAATTT
TTTTTATTTATGCAGAGGCCGAGGCCGCCTCTGCCTCTGAGCTATTCCAGAAGTAGTGAGGAGGCTTTTT
TGGAGGCCTAGGCTTTTGCAAAAAGCTCCCGGGAGCTTGTATATCCATTTTCGGATCTGATCAAGAGACA
GGATGAGGATCGTTTCGCATGATTGAACAAGATGGATTGCACGCAGGTTCTCCGGCCGCTTGGGTGGAGA
GGCTATTCGGCTATGACTGGGCACAACAGACAATCGGCTGCTCTGATGCCGCCGTGTTCCGGCTGTCAGC
GCAGGGGCGCCCGGTTCTTTTTGTCAAGACCGACCTGTCCGGTGCCCTGAATGAACTGCAGGACGAGGCA
GCGCGGCTATCGTGGCTGGCCACGACGGGCGTTCCTTGCGCAGCTGTGCTCGACGTTGTCACTGAAGCGG
GAAGGGACTGGCTGCTATTGGGCGAAGTGCCGGGGCAGGATCTCCTGTCATCTCACCTTGCTCCTGCCGA
GAAAGTATCCATCATGGCTGATGCAATGCGGCGGCTGCATACGCTTGATCCGGCTACCTGCCCATTCGAC
CACCAAGCGAAACATCGCATCGAGCGAGCACGTACTCGGATGGAAGCCGGTCTTGTCGATCAGGATGATC
TGGACGAAGAGCATCAGGGGCTCGCGCCAGCCGAACTGTTCGCCAGGCTCAAGGCGCGCATGCCCGACGG
CGAGGATCTCGTCGTGACCCATGGCGATGCCTGCTTGCCGAATATCATGGTGGAAAATGGCCGCTTTTCT
GGATTCATCGACTGTGGCCGGCTGGGTGTGGCGGACCGCTATCAGGACATAGCGTTGGCTACCCGTGATA
TTGCTGAAGAGCTTGGCGGCGAATGGGCTGACCGCTTCCTCGTGCTTTACGGTATCGCCGCTCCCGATTC
GCAGCGCATCGCCTTCTATCGCCTTCTTGACGAGTTCTTCTGAGCGGGACTCTGGGGTTCGAAATGACCG
ACCAAGCGACGCCCAACCTGCCATCACGAGATTTCGATTCCACCGCCGCCTTCTATGAAAGGTTGGGCTT
CGGAATCGTTTTCCGGGACGCCGGCTGGATGATCCTCCAGCGCGGGGATCTCATGCTGGAGTTCTTCGCC
CACCCCAACTTGTTTATTGCAGCTTATAATGGTTACAAATAAAGCAATAGCATCACAAATTTCACAAATA
AAGCATTTTTTTCACTGCATTCTAGTTGTGGTTTGTCCAAACTCATCAATGTATCTTATCATGTCTGTAT
ACCGTCGACCTCTAGCTAGAGCTTGGCGTAATCATGGTCATAGCTGTTTCCTGTGTGAAATTGTTATCCG
CTCACAATTCCACACAACATACGAGCCGGAAGCATAAAGTGTAAAGCCTGGGGTGCCTAATGAGTGAGCT
AACTCACATTAATTGCGTTGCGCTCACTGCCCGCTTTCCAGTCGGGAAACCTGTCGTGCCAGCTGCATTA
ATGAATCGGCCAACGCGCGGGGAGAGGCGGTTTGCGTATTGGGCGCTCTTCCGCTTCCTCGCTCACTGAC
TCGCTGCGCTCGGTCGTTCGGCTGCGGCGAGCGGTATCAGCTCACTCAAAGGCGGTAATACGGTTATCCA
CAGAATCAGGGGATAACGCAGGAAAGAACATGTGAGCAAAAGGCCAGCAAAAGGCCAGGAACCGTAAAAA
GGCCGCGTTGCTGGCGTTTTTCCATAGGCTCCGCCCCCCTGACGAGCATCACAAAAATCGACGCTCAAGT
CAGAGGTGGCGAAACCCGACAGGACTATAAAGATACCAGGCGTTTCCCCCTGGAAGCTCCCTCGTGCGCT
CTCCTGTTCCGACCCTGCCGCTTACCGGATACCTGTCCGCCTTTCTCCCTTCGGGAAGCGTGGCGCTTTC
TCATAGCTCACGCTGTAGGTATCTCAGTTCGGTGTAGGTCGTTCGCTCCAAGCTGGGCTGTGTGCACGAA
CCCCCCGTTCAGCCCGACCGCTGCGCCTTATCCGGTAACTATCGTCTTGAGTCCAACCCGGTAAGACACG
ACTTATCGCCACTGGCAGCAGCCACTGGTAACAGGATTAGCAGAGCGAGGTATGTAGGCGGTGCTACAGA
GTTCTTGAAGTGGTGGCCTAACTACGGCTACACTAGAAGAACGGTATTTGGTATCTGCGCTCTGCTGAAG
CCAGTTACCTTCGGAAAAAGAGTTGGTAGCTCTTGATCCGGCAAACAAACCACCGCTGGTAGCGGTGGTT
TTTTTGTTTGCAAGCAGCAGATTACGCGCAGAAAAAAAGGATCTCAAGAAGATCCTTTGATCTTTTCTAC
GGGGTCTGACGCTCAGTGGAACGAAAACTCACGTTAAGGGATTTTGGTCATGAGATTATCAAAAAGGATC
TTCACCTAGATCCTTTTAAATTAAAAATGAAGTTTTAAATCAATCTAAAGTATATATGAGTAAACTTGGT
CTGACAGTTACCAATGCTTAATCAGTGAGGCACCTATCTCAGCGATCTGTCTATTTCGTTCATCCATAGT
TGCCTGACTCCCCGTCGTGTAGATAACTACGATACGGGAGGGCTTACCATCTGGCCCCAGTGCTGCAATG
ATACCGCGAGACCCACGCTCACCGGCTCCAGATTTATCAGCAATAAACCAGCC
